Addgene plasmid #44716: pJDS78-GG-SNG
Purpose: (Empty Backbone)
Depositing lab: Nathan Lawson. Depositing organization: University of Massachusetts, Worcester. Publication: Targeted Chromosomal Deletions and Inversions in Zebrafish. Gupta A, Hall VL, Kok FO, Shin M, McNulty JC, Lawson ND, Wolfe SA. Genome Res. 2013 Mar 11. 10.1101/gr.154070.112 PubMed 23478401.
Backbone
  Vector backbone: pJDS78
  Backbone size (bp): 6433
  Modifications to backbone: 1)To make pJDS vectors compatible with the Voytas lab Golden Gate kit, the overhangs generated by Esp3I cleavage sites in the pJDS-GG vectors were adjusted to GGGA/CTAT to ensure proper complementarity between intermediate vectors and the final vector. 2)Each pJDS-GG vector is modified to match the reading frame of the Golden Gate assembled intermediate arrays.
  Vector type: Mammalian Expression
  Promoter: CMV
  Tag / fusion protein: 3X Flag (N terminal on backbone); FOKI WT (C terminal on backbone)
Growth in bacteria
  Bacterial resistance: Ampicillin, 100 μg/mL
  Growth temperature: 37°C
  Growth strain: Top10
  Copy number: High Copy
Gene/Insert
  Sequencing primers: 5′ CMV-F; 3′ BGH-rev
Resource information
  A portion of this plasmid was derived from a plasmid made by: Plasmid derived from pJDS78 from Addgene "Joung Lab TAL Effector Engineering Reagents" Kit.
Terms and licenses: Academic/Nonprofit Terms; Industry Terms: Not Available to Industry
Depositor comments: This plasmid is modified pJDS78 vector from "Joung Lab TAL Effector Engineering Reagents" Kit. Modifications are made to the backbone to make it compatible with Voytas Golden Gate TALEN Kit and it can be used in place of pTAL3 or pTAL4. Please see the attached protocol below for modifications.
How to cite: pJDS78-GG-SNG was a gift from Nathan Lawson (Addgene plasmid # 44716 ; http://n2t.net/addgene:44716 ; RRID:Addgene_44716)
