[The description below was written by a language model from this plasmid's Addgene catalogue record and pLannotate feature annotations shown in this document.]
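Description:
pJDS78-GG-SNG is an empty mammalian expression backbone of about 6.4 kb for building TAL effector nucleases (TALENs). It is a modified version of the pJDS78 vector from a published TAL effector engineering kit. In E. coli it is maintained at high copy from a ColE1/pUC-type origin and selected with ampicillin (AmpR under its own promoter). An f1 origin is also present. A second cassette places a blasticidin S deaminase gene behind SV40 early and EM7 promoters, with an SV40 poly(A) signal. This should allow blasticidin selection in mammalian cells, although the record does not discuss its use. Short bleomycin-resistance fragments annotated next to it appear to be remnants.

The expression unit is driven by the CMV enhancer and promoter, followed by a T7 promoter that could support in vitro transcription. The reading frame begins with an N-terminal 3xFLAG tag. It continues through two TAL effector-derived segments (annotated by similarity to Xanthomonas AvrXa10), which evidently supply the N- and C-terminal flanks of the DNA-binding repeat domain. It then joins a wild-type FokI cleavage domain, which must dimerize to cut DNA. A V5 tag sequence is annotated downstream of FokI, and the unit ends at the bGH poly(A) signal.

The backbone was altered so that the overhangs left by Esp3I cleavage, and the reading frame, match intermediate repeat arrays assembled with a widely used Golden Gate TALEN kit. It can therefore serve as the final destination vector in place of that kit's pTAL3 or pTAL4. The record does not explain the "SNG" suffix. The associated publication used such nucleases to generate targeted chromosomal deletions and inversions in zebrafish.
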