Features (pLannotate 1.2.2; 26 found; start..end, strand, type, name):
     36..80      -  misc_feature   bom (fragment): basis of mobility region from pBR322
    235..614     +  enhancer       CMV enhancer: human cytomegalovirus immediate early enhancer
    615..818     +  promoter       CMV promoter: human cytomegalovirus (CMV) immediate early promoter
    814..847     +  LTR            5' LTR (truncated) (fragment): truncated 5' long terminal repeat (LTR) from HIV-1
    863..881     +  promoter       T7 promoter: promoter for bacteriophage T7 RNA polymerase
    907..972     +  CDS            3xFLAG: three tandem FLAG® epitope tags, followed by an enterokinase cleavage site
   1024..1503    +  CDS            avrXa10 (fragment): AVX10_XANOO - Experimental evidence at protein level: Swiss-Prot protein existence level 1. Avirulence protein. Induces the hypersensitive response (HR)in rice plants carrying the resistance gene Xa10. Activity depends on the presence of the core repeat domains; replacement with repeat domains from other proteins (AvrBs3 of X.euvesicatoria (AC P14727) or AvrXa7 of this organism) does not elicit the HR. Probably acts as a transcription factor in its host plant (rice) to induce plant resistance or disease. From Xanthomonas oryzae pv. oryzae.
   1492..1686    +  CDS            avrXa10 (fragment): AVX10_XANOO - Experimental evidence at protein level: Swiss-Prot protein existence level 1. Avirulence protein. Induces the hypersensitive response (HR)in rice plants carrying the resistance gene Xa10. Activity depends on the presence of the core repeat domains; replacement with repeat domains from other proteins (AvrBs3 of X.euvesicatoria (AC P14727) or AvrXa7 of this organism) does not elicit the HR. Probably acts as a transcription factor in its host plant (rice) to induce plant resistance or disease. From Xanthomonas oryzae pv. oryzae.
   1693..2280    +  CDS            FokI cleavage domain: nonspecific DNA cleavage domain of the FokI endonuclease (Li et al., 1992) must dimerize to be catalytically active
   2296..2337    +  CDS            V5 tag: epitope tag from simian virus 5
   2393..2617    +  polyA_signal   bGH poly(A) signal: bovine growth hormone polyadenylation signal
   2621..2642    +  promoter       SV40 promoter (fragment): SV40 enhancer and early promoter
   2663..3091    +  rep_origin     f1 ori (sequence partly withheld): f1 bacteriophage origin of replication; arrow indicates direction of (+) strand synthesis
   3105..3435    +  promoter       SV40 promoter: SV40 enhancer and early promoter
   3483..3530    +  promoter       EM7 promoter: synthetic bacterial promoter&nbsp
   3549..3947    +  CDS            BSD: blasticidin S deaminase; Aspergillus terreus BSD; confers resistance to blasticidin
   3948..3975    +  CDS            BleoR (fragment): antibiotic-binding protein; Sh ble from Streptoalloteichus hindustanus; confers resistance to bleomycin, phleomycin, and Zeocin™
   3985..4110    +  CDS            ble (fragment): BLE_KLEPN - Experimental evidence at protein level: Swiss-Prot protein existence level 1. Binding protein with a strong affinity to the bleomycin family of antibiotics. Binds to CL990; an antimitotic-antibiotic compound. From Klebsiella pneumoniae.
   4105..4226    +  polyA_signal   SV40 poly(A) signal: SV40 polyadenylation signal
   4299..4315    -  protein_bind   lac operator: The lac repressor binds to the lac operator to inhibit transcription in E. coli. This inhibition can be relieved by adding lactose or isopropyl-β-D-thiogalactopyranoside (IPTG). lac repressor encoded by lacI
   4323..4353    -  promoter       lac promoter: promoter for the E. coli lac operon
   4368..4389    -  protein_bind   CAP binding site: CAP binding activates transcription in the presence of cAMP. E. coli catabolite activator protein
   4402..4494    -  CDS            lacI (fragment): lac repressor; lacI; The lac repressor binds to the lac operator to inhibit transcription in E. coli. This inhibition can be relieved by adding lactose or isopropyl-β-D-thiogalactopyranoside (IPTG).
   4677..5265    -  rep_origin     ori: high-copy-number ColE1/pMB1/pBR322/pUC origin of replication
   5436..6296    -  CDS            AmpR: β-lactamase; bla; confers resistance to ampicillin, carbenicillin, and related antibiotics
   6297..6401    -  promoter       AmpR promoter: bla
>Addgene plasmid #44716 | pJDS78-GG-SNG | depositor full sequence | sequence record 61241 | pJDS78-GG-SNG sequence 6432 bps
GACGGATCGGGAGATCTCCCGATCCCCTATGGTCGACTCTCAGTACAATCTGCTCTGATGCCGCATAGTT
AAGCCAGTATCTGCTCCCTGCTTGTGTGTTGGAGGTCGCTGAGTAGTGCGCGAGCAAAATTTAAGCTACA
ACAAGGCAAGGCTTGACCGACAATTGCATGAAGAATCTGCTTAGGGTTAGGCGTTTTGCGCTGCTTCGCG
ATGTACGGGCCAGATATACGCGTTGACATTGATTATTGACTAGTTATTAATAGTAATCAATTACGGGGTC
ATTAGTTCATAGCCCATATATGGAGTTCCGCGTTACATAACTTACGGTAAATGGCCCGCCTGGCTGACCG
CCCAACGACCCCCGCCCATTGACGTCAATAATGACGTATGTTCCCATAGTAACGCCAATAGGGACTTTCC
ATTGACGTCAATGGGTGGACTATTTACGGTAAACTGCCCACTTGGCAGTACATCAAGTGTATCATATGCC
AAGTACGCCCCCTATTGACGTCAATGACGGTAAATGGCCCGCCTGGCATTATGCCCAGTACATGACCTTA
TGGGACTTTCCTACTTGGCAGTACATCTACGTATTAGTCATCGCTATTACCATGGTGATGCGGTTTTGGC
AGTACATCAATGGGCGTGGATAGCGGTTTGACTCACGGGGATTTCCAAGTCTCCACCCCATTGACGTCAA
TGGGAGTTTGTTTTGGCACCAAAATCAACGGGACTTTCCAAAATGTCGTAACAACTCCGCCCCATTGACG
CAAATGGGCGGTAGGCGTGTACGGTGGGAGGTCTATATAAGCAGAGCTCTCTGGCTAACTAGAGAACCCA
CTGCTTACTGGCTTATCGAAATTAATACGACTCACTATAGGGAGACCCAAGCTGGCTAGCACCATGGACT
ACAAAGACCATGACGGTGATTATAAAGATCATGACATCGATTACAAGGATGACGATGACAAGATGGCCCC
CAAGAAGAAGAGGAAGGTGGGCATTCACCGCGGGGTACCTATGGTGGACTTGAGGACACTCGGTTATTCG
CAACAGCAACAGGAGAAAATCAAGCCTAAGGTCAGGAGCACCGTCGCGCAACACCACGAGGCGCTTGTGG
GGCATGGCTTCACTCATGCGCATATTGTCGCGCTTTCACAGCACCCTGCGGCGCTTGGGACGGTGGCTGT
CAAATACCAAGATATGATTGCGGCCCTGCCCGAAGCCACGCACGAGGCAATTGTAGGGGTCGGTAAACAG
TGGTCGGGAGCGCGAGCACTTGAGGCGCTGCTGACTGTGGCGGGTGAGCTTAGGGGGCCTCCGCTCCAGC
TCGACACCGGGCAGCTGCTGAAGATCGCGAAGAGAGGGGGAGTAACAGCGGTAGAGGCAGTGCACGCCTG
GCGCAATGCGCTCACCGGGGCCCCCTTGCCCCTGGAGACGATTAATCCCGGTCGTCTCCCTATCGCTTCT
AATGGGGGAGGACGGCCAGCCTTGGAGTCCATCGTAGCCCAATTGTCCAGGCCCGATCCCGCGTTGGCTG
CGTTAACGAATGACCATCTGGTGGCGTTGGCATGTCTTGGTGGACGACCCGCGCTCGATGCAGTCAAAAA
GGGTCTGCCTCATGCTCCCGCATTGATCAAAAGAACCAACCGGCGGATTCCCGAGAGAACTTCCCATCGA
GTCGCGGGATCCCAACTAGTCAAAAGTGAACTGGAGGAGAAGAAATCTGAACTTCGTCATAAATTGAAAT
ATGTGCCTCATGAATATATTGAATTAATTGAAATTGCCAGAAATTCCACTCAGGATAGAATTCTTGAAAT
GAAGGTAATGGAATTTTTTATGAAAGTTTATGGATATAGAGGTAAACATTTGGGTGGATCAAGGAAACCG
GACGGAGCAATTTATACTGTCGGATCTCCTATTGATTACGGTGTGATCGTGGATACTAAAGCTTATAGCG
GAGGTTATAATCTGCCAATTGGCCAAGCAGATGAAATGCAACGATATGTCGAAGAAAATCAAACACGAAA
CAAACATATCAACCCTAATGAATGGTGGAAAGTCTATCCATCTTCTGTAACGGAATTTAAGTTTTTATTT
GTGAGTGGTCACTTTAAAGGAAACTACAAAGCTCAGCTTACACGATTAAATCATATCACTAATTGTAATG
GAGCTGTTCTTAGTGTAGAAGAGCTTTTAATTGGTGGAGAAATGATTAAAGCCGGCACATTAACCTTAGA
GGAAGTCAGACGGAAATTTAATAACGGCGAGATAAACTTTTAAGGGCCCTTCGAAGGTAAGCCTATCCCT
AACCCTCTCCTCGGTCTCGATTCTACGCGTACCGGTCATCATCACCATCACCATTGAGTTTAAACCCGCT
GATCAGCCTCGACTGTGCCTTCTAGTTGCCAGCCATCTGTTGTTTGCCCCTCCCCCGTGCCTTCCTTGAC
CCTGGAAGGTGCCACTCCCACTGTCCTTTCCTAATAAAATGAGGAAATTGCATCGCATTGTCTGAGTAGG
TGTCATTCTATTCTGGGGGGTGGGGTGGGGCAGGACAGCAAGGGGGAGGATTGGGAAGACAATAGCAGGC
ATGCTGGGGATGCGGTGGGCTCTATGGCTTCTGAGGCGGAAAGAACCAGCTGGGGCTCTAGGGGGTATCC
CC
[124 nt withheld, positions 2663-2786]
C
[32 nt withheld, positions 2788-2819]
CA
[57 nt withheld, positions 2822-2878]
A
[49 nt withheld, positions 2880-2928]
CCTTTGACGTTGGAGTCCACGTTCTTT
[37 nt withheld, positions 2956-2992]
ACCCTATCTCGGTCTATTCTTTTGATTTATAAGGGATTTTGGGGATTTCGGCCTATTGGTTAAAAAATGA
GCTGATTTAACAAAAATTTAACGCGAATTAATTCTGTGGAATGTGTGTCAGTTAGGGTGTGGAAAGTCCC
CAGGCTCCCCAGGCAGGCAGAAGTATGCAAAGCATGCATCTCAATTAGTCAGCAACCAGGTGTGGAAAGT
CCCCAGGCTCCCCAGCAGGCAGAAGTATGCAAAGCATGCATCTCAATTAGTCAGCAACCATAGTCCCGCC
CCTAACTCCGCCCATCCCGCCCCTAACTCCGCCCAGTTCCGCCCATTCTCCGCCCCATGGCTGACTAATT
TTTTTTATTTATGCAGAGGCCGAGGCCGCCTCTGCCTCTGAGCTATTCCAGAAGTAGTGAGGAGGCTTTT
TTGGAGGCCTAGGCTTTTGCAAAAAGCTCCCGGGAGCTTGTATATCCATTTTCGGATCTGATCAGCACGT
GTTGACAATTAATCATCGGCATAGTATATCGGCATAGTATAATACGACAAGGTGAGGAACTAAACCATGG
CCAAGCCTTTGTCTCAAGAAGAATCCACCCTCATTGAAAGAGCAACGGCTACAATCAACAGCATCCCCAT
CTCTGAAGACTACAGCGTCGCCAGCGCAGCTCTCTCTAGCGACGGCCGCATCTTCACTGGTGTCAATGTA
TATCATTTTACTGGGGGACCTTGTGCAGAACTCGTGGTGCTGGGCACTGCTGCTGCTGCGGCAGCTGGCA
ACCTGACTTGTATCGTCGCGATCGGAAATGAGAACAGGGGCATCTTGAGCCCCTGCGGACGGTGTCGACA
GGTGCTTCTCGATCTGCATCCTGGGATCAAAGCGATAGTGAAGGACAGTGATGGACAGCCGACGGCAGTT
GGGATTCGTGAATTGCTGCCCTCTGGTTATGTGTGGGAGGGCTAAGCACTTCGTGGCCGAGGAGCAGGAC
TGACACGTGCTACGAGATTTCGATTCCACCGCCGCCTTCTATGAAAGGTTGGGCTTCGGAATCGTTTTCC
GGGACGCCGGCTGGATGATCCTCCAGCGCGGGGATCTCATGCTGGAGTTCTTCGCCCACCCCAACTTGTT
TATTGCAGCTTATAATGGTTACAAATAAAGCAATAGCATCACAAATTTCACAAATAAAGCATTTTTTTCA
CTGCATTCTAGTTGTGGTTTGTCCAAACTCATCAATGTATCTTATCATGTCTGTATACCGTCGACCTCTA
GCTAGAGCTTGGCGTAATCATGGTCATAGCTGTTTCCTGTGTGAAATTGTTATCCGCTCACAATTCCACA
CAACATACGAGCCGGAAGCATAAAGTGTAAAGCCTGGGGTGCCTAATGAGTGAGCTAACTCACATTAATT
GCGTTGCGCTCACTGCCCGCTTTCCAGTCGGGAAACCTGTCGTGCCAGCTGCATTAATGAATCGGCCAAC
GCGCGGGGAGAGGCGGTTTGCGTATTGGGCGCTCTTCCGCTTCCTCGCTCACTGACTCGCTGCGCTCGGT
CGTTCGGCTGCGGCGAGCGGTATCAGCTCACTCAAAGGCGGTAATACGGTTATCCACAGAATCAGGGGAT
AACGCAGGAAAGAACATGTGAGCAAAAGGCCAGCAAAAGGCCAGGAACCGTAAAAAGGCCGCGTTGCTGG
CGTTTTTCCATAGGCTCCGCCCCCCTGACGAGCATCACAAAAATCGACGCTCAAGTCAGAGGTGGCGAAA
CCCGACAGGACTATAAAGATACCAGGCGTTTCCCCCTGGAAGCTCCCTCGTGCGCTCTCCTGTTCCGACC
CTGCCGCTTACCGGATACCTGTCCGCCTTTCTCCCTTCGGGAAGCGTGGCGCTTTCTCAATGCTCACGCT
GTAGGTATCTCAGTTCGGTGTAGGTCGTTCGCTCCAAGCTGGGCTGTGTGCACGAACCCCCCGTTCAGCC
CGACCGCTGCGCCTTATCCGGTAACTATCGTCTTGAGTCCAACCCGGTAAGACACGACTTATCGCCACTG
GCAGCAGCCACTGGTAACAGGATTAGCAGAGCGAGGTATGTAGGCGGTGCTACAGAGTTCTTGAAGTGGT
GGCCTAACTACGGCTACACTAGAAGGACAGTATTTGGTATCTGCGCTCTGCTGAAGCCAGTTACCTTCGG
AAAAAGAGTTGGTAGCTCTTGATCCGGCAAACAAACCACCGCTGGTAGCGGTGGTTTTTTTGTTTGCAAG
CAGCAGATTACGCGCAGAAAAAAAGGATCTCAAGAAGATCCTTTGATCTTTTCTACGGGGTCTGACGCTC
AGTGGAACGAAAACTCACGTTAAGGGATTTTGGTCATGAGATTATCAAAAAGGATCTTCACCTAGATCCT
TTTAAATTAAAAATGAAGTTTTAAATCAATCTAAAGTATATATGAGTAAACTTGGTCTGACAGTTACCAA
TGCTTAATCAGTGAGGCACCTATCTCAGCGATCTGTCTATTTCGTTCATCCATAGTTGCCTGACTCCCCG
TCGTGTAGATAACTACGATACGGGAGGGCTTACCATCTGGCCCCAGTGCTGCAATGATACCGCGAGACCC
ACGCTCACCGGCTCCAGATTTATCAGCAATAAACCAGCCAGCCGGAAGGGCCGAGCGCAGAAGTGGTCCT
GCAACTTTATCCGCCTCCATCCAGTCTATTAATTGTTGCCGGGAAGCTAGAGTAAGTAGTTCGCCAGTTA
ATAGTTTGCGCAACGTTGTTGCCATTGCTACAGGCATCGTGGTGTCACGCTCGTCGTTTGGTATGGCTTC
ATTCAGCTCCGGTTCCCAACGATCAAGGCGAGTTACATGATCCCCCATGTTGTGCAAAAAAGCGGTTAGC
TCCTTCGGTCCTCCGATCGTTGTCAGAAGTAAGTTGGCCGCAGTGTTATCACTCATGGTTATGGCAGCAC
TGCATAATTCTCTTACTGTCATGCCATCCGTAAGATGCTTTTCTGTGACTGGTGAGTACTCAACCAAGTC
ATTCTGAGAATAGTGTATGCGGCGACCGAGTTGCTCTTGCCCGGCGTCAATACGGGATAATACCGCGCCA
CATAGCAGAACTTTAAAAGTGCTCATCATTGGAAAACGTTCTTCGGGGCGAAAACTCTCAAGGATCTTAC
CGCTGTTGAGATCCAGTTCGATGTAACCCACTCGTGCACCCAACTGATCTTCAGCATCTTTTACTTTCAC
CAGCGTTTCTGGGTGAGCAAAAACAGGAAGGCAAAATGCCGCAAAAAAGGGAATAAGGGCGACACGGAAA
TGTTGAATACTCATACTCTTCCTTTTTCAATATTATTGAAGCATTTATCAGGGTTATTGTCTCATGAGCG
GATACATATTTGAATGTATTTAGAAAAATAAACAAATAGGGGTTCCGCGCACATTTCCCCGAAAAGTGCC
ACCTGACGTC
