>Addgene plasmid #44716 | pJDS78-GG-SNG | addgene partial sequence | sequence record 62531 | BGH-rev 5'-TAGAAGGCACAGTCGAGG-3'
GTGATGATGACCGGTACGCGTAGAATCGAGACCGAGGAGAGGGTTAGGGATAGGCTTACCTTCGAAGGGC
CCTTAAAAGTTTATCTCGCCGTTATTAAATTTCCGTCTGACTTCCTCTAAGGTTAATGTGCCGGCTTTAA
TCATTTCTCCACCAATTAAAAGCTCTTCTACACTAAGAACAGCTCCATTACAATTAGTGATATGATTTAA
TCGTGTAAGCTGAGCTTTGTAGTTTCCTTTAAAGTGACCACTCACAAATAAAAACTTAAATTCCGTTACA
GAAGATGGATAGACTTTCCACCATTCATTAGGGTTGATATGTTTGTTTCGTGTTTGATTTTCTTCGACAT
ATCGTTGCATTTCATCTGCTTGGCCAATTGGCAGATTATAACCTCCGCTATAAGCTTTAGTATCCACGAT
CACACCGTAATCAATAGGAGATCCGACAGTATAAATTGCTCCGTCCGGTTTCCTTGATCCACCCAAATGT
TTACCTCTATATCCATAAACTTTCATAAAAAATTCCATTACCTTCATTTCAAGAATTCTATCCTGAGTGG
AATTTCTGGCAATTTCAATTAATTCAATATATTCATGAGGCACATATTTCAATTTATGACGAAGTTCAGA
TTTCTTCTCCTCCAGTTCACTTTTGACTAGTTGGGATCCCGCGACTCGATGGGAAGTTCTCTCGGGAATC
CGCCGGTTGGTTCTTTTGATCAATGCGGGAGCATGAGGCAGACCCTTTTTGACTGCATCGAGCGCGGGTC
GTCCACCAAGACATGCCAACGCCACCAGATGGTCATTCGTTAACGCAGCCAACGCGGGATCGGGCCTGGA
CAATTGG
