>Addgene plasmid #44716 | pJDS78-GG-SNG | addgene partial sequence | sequence record 62532 | CMV-F 5'-CGCAAATGGGCGGTAGGCGTG-3'
CTCTCTGGCTAACTAGAGAACCCACTGCTTACTGGCTTATCGAAATTAATACGACTCACTATAGGGAGAC
CCAAGCTGGCTAGCACCATGGACTACAAAGACCATGACGGTGATTATAAAGATCATGACATCGATTACAA
GGATGACGATGACAAGATGGCCCCCAAGAAGAAGAGGAAGGTGGGCATTCACCGCGGGGTACCTATGGTG
GACTTGAGGACACTCGGTTATTCGCAACAGCAACAGGAGAAAATCAAGCCTAAGGTCAGGAGCACCGTCG
CGCAACACCACGAGGCGCTTGTGGGGCATGGCTTCACTCATGCGCATATTGTCGCGCTTTCACAGCACCC
TGCGGCGCTTGGGACGGTGGCTGTCAAATACCAAGATATGATTGCGGCCCTGCCCGAAGCCACGCACGAG
GCAATTGTAGGGGTCGGTAAACAGTGGTCGGGAGCGCGAGCACTTGAGGCGCTGCTGACTGTGGCGGGTG
AGCTTAGGGGGCCTCCGCTCCAGCTCGACACCGGGCAGCTGCTGAAGATCGCGAAGAGAGGGGGAGTAAC
AGCGGTAGAGGCAGTGCACGCCTGGCGCAATGCGCTCACCGGGGCCCCCTTGCCCCTGGAGACGATTAAT
CCCGGTCGTCTCCCTATCGCTTCTAATGGGGGAGGACGGCCAGCCTTGGAGTCCATCGTAGCCCAATTGT
CCAGGCCCGATCCCGCGTTGGCTGCGTTAACGAATGACCATCTGGTGGCGTTGGCATGTCTTGGTGGACG
ACCCGCGCTCGATGCAGTCAAAAAGGGTCTGCCTCATGCTCCCGCATTGATCAAAAGAACCAACCGGCGG
ATTCCC
